Addgene plasmid #57745: Dendra2-Vimentin-7
Purpose: Localization: Intermediate Filaments, Excitation: 490 / 553, Emission: 507 / 573
Depositing lab: Michael Davidson. Depositing organization: Florida State University, Tallahassee. Publication: A bright and photostable photoconvertible fluorescent protein. McKinney SA, Murphy CS, Hazelwood KL, Davidson MW, Looger LL. Nat Methods. 2009 Feb . 6(2):131-3. 10.1038/nmeth.1296 PubMed 19169260.
Backbone
  Vector backbone: Dendra2
  Backbone size w/o insert (bp): 4750
  Vector type: Mammalian Expression
  Selectable markers: Neomycin (select with G418)
Growth in bacteria
  Bacterial resistance: Kanamycin, 50 μg/mL
  Growth temperature: 37°C
  Growth strain: DH5alpha
  Copy number: High Copy
Gene/Insert
  Gene/Insert name: Vimentin (alt name: NM_003380.3)
  Species: H. sapiens (human)
  Entrez Gene: VIM
  Promoter: CMV
  Tag / fusion protein: Dendra2
  Cloning method: Unknown
  Sequencing primers: 5′ CMV-F; 3′ SV40pA-R
Terms and licenses: Academic/Nonprofit Terms; Industry Terms
Depositor comments: . Excitation = 490 / 553; Emission = 507 / 573
How to cite: Dendra2-Vimentin-7 was a gift from Michael Davidson (Addgene plasmid # 57745 ; http://n2t.net/addgene:57745 ; RRID:Addgene_57745)
