[The description below was written by a language model from this plasmid's Addgene catalogue record.]
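Description:
Dendra2-Vimentin-7 is a mammalian expression plasmid that produces human vimentin (VIM) fused to the photoconvertible fluorescent protein Dendra2. It is built on a Dendra2 backbone of about 4.75 kb without the insert. It is maintained as a high-copy plasmid in E. coli under kanamycin selection, and it carries a neomycin resistance marker so that transfected mammalian cells can be selected with G418, for example to derive stable lines. The fusion is driven by the CMV promoter, a strong constitutive promoter in most mammalian cell types, and the listed 3′ sequencing primer indicates that an SV40 polyadenylation signal follows the open reading frame. The record does not state the cloning method, the orientation of the tag relative to vimentin, or the linker between them. The "7" in the name may refer to linker length, but this is not confirmed in the record. No feature table was provided, so the origin of replication and other backbone elements cannot be described in detail.

The construct serves as a localization marker for intermediate filaments. Vimentin is a type III intermediate filament protein, so the fusion is expected to incorporate into the cell's vimentin network and make it visible in live or fixed cells. Dendra2 initially fluoresces green (excitation about 490 nm, emission about 507 nm) and converts irreversibly to a red form (excitation about 553 nm, emission about 573 nm) upon illumination. This property allows a chosen subpopulation of filaments to be photoconverted and tracked over time. It also suits the plasmid to studies of filament dynamics and turnover and to localization-based super-resolution imaging.
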