>Addgene plasmid #57745 | Dendra2-Vimentin-7 | depositor partial sequence | sequence record 88899 | insert sequence
TGAACGTCAGATCCGCTAGCGCTACCGGACTCAGATCTCGAGCTCAAGCTTCGAATTCCCATGTCCACCA
GGTCCGTGTCCTCGTCCTCCTACCGCAGGATGTTCGGCGGCCCGGGCACCGCGAGCCGGCCGAGCTCCAG
CCGGAGCTACGTGACTACGTCCACCCGCACCTACAGCCTGGGCAGCGCGCTGCGCCCCAGCACCAGCCGC
AGCCTCTACGCCTCGTCCCCGGGCGGCGTGTATGCCACGCGCTCCTCTGCCGTGCGCCTGCGGAGCAGCG
TGCCCGGGGTGCGGCTCCTGCAGGACTCGGTGGACTTCTCGCTGGCCGACGCCATCAACACCGAGTTCAA
GAACACCCGCACCAACGAGAAGGTGGAGCTGCAGGAGCTGAATGACCGCTTCGCCAACTACATCGACAAG
GTGCGCTTCCTGGAGCAGCAGAATAAGATCCTGCTGGCCGAGCTCGAGCAGCTCAAGGGCCAAGGCAAGT
CGCGCCTGGGGGACCTCTACGAGGAGGAGATGCGGGAGCTGCGCCGGCAGGTGGACCAGCTAACCAACGA
CAAAGCCCGCGTCGAGGTGGAGCGCGACAACCTGGCCGAGGACATCATGCGCCTCCGGGAGAAATTGCAG
GAGGAGATGCTTCAGAGAGAGGAAGCCGAAAACACCCTGCAATCTTTCAGACAGGATGTTGACAATGCGT
CTCTGGCACGTCTTGACCTTGAACGCAAAGTGGAATCTTTGCAAGAAGAGATTGCCTTTTTGAAGAAACT
CCACGAAGAGGAAATCCAGGAGCTGCAGGCTCAGATTCAGGAACAGCATGTCCAAATCGATGTGGATGTT
TCCAAGCCTGACCTCACGGCTGCCCTGCGTGACGTACGTCAGCAATATGAAAGTGTGGCTGCCAAGAACC
TGCAGGAGGCAGAAGAATGGTACAAATCCAAGTTTGCTGACCTCTCTGAGGCTGCCAACCGGAACAATGA
CGCCCTGCGCCAGGCAAAGCAGGAGTCCACTGAGTACCGGAGACAGGTGCAGTCCCTCACCTGTGAAGTG
GATGCCCTTAAAGGAACCAATGAGTCCCTGGAACGCCAGATGCGTGAAATGGAAGAGAACTTTGCCGTTG
AAGCTGCTAACTACCAAGACACTATTGGCCGCCTGCAGGATGAGATTCAGAATATGAAGGAGGAAATGGC
TCGTCACCTTCGTGAATACCAAGACCTGCTCAATGTTAAGATGGCCCTTGACATTGAGATTGCCACCTAC
AGGAAGCTGCTGGAAGGCGAGGAGAGCAGGATTTCTCTGCCTCTTCCAAACTTTTCCTCCCTGAACCTGA
GGGAAACTAATCTGGATTCACTCCCTCTGGTTGATACCCACTCAAAAAGGACACTTCTGATTAAGACGGT
TGAAACTAGAGATGGACAGGTTATCAACGAAACTTCTCAGCATCACGATGACCTTGAAGGGGATCCACCG
GTCGCCACCATGAACACCCCGGGAATTAACCTGATCAAGGAGGACATGCGCGTGAAGGTGCACATGGAGG
GCAACGTGAACGGCCACGCCTTCGTGATCGAGGGCGAGGGCAAGGGCAAGCCCTACGAGGGCACCCAGAC
CGCCAACCTGACCGTGAAGGAGGGCGCCCCCCTGCCCTTCAGCTACGACATCCTGACCACCGCCGTGCAC
TACGGCAACCGGGTGTTCACCAAGTACCCCGAGGACATCCCCGACTACTTCAAGCAGAGCTTCCCCGAGG
GCTACAGCTGGGAGCGCACCATGACCTTCGAGGACAAGGGCATCTGCACCATCCGCAGCGACATCAGCCT
GGAGGGCGACTGCTTCTTCCAGAACGTGCGCTTCAAGGGCACCAACTTCCCCCCCAACGGCCCCGTGATG
CAGAAGAAGACCCTGAAGTGGGAGCCCAGCACCGAGAAGCTGCACGTGCGCGACGGCCTGCTGGTGGGCA
ACATCAACATGGCCCTGCTGCTGGAGGGCGGCGGCCACTACCTGTGCGACTTCAAGACCACCTACAAGGC
CAAGAAGGTGGTGCAGCTGCCCGACGCCCACTTCGTGGACCACCGCATCGAGATCCTGGGCAACGACAGC
GACTACAACAAGGTGAAGCTGTACGAGCACGCCGTGGCCCGCTACAGCCCCCTGCCCAGCCAGGTGTGGT
AAGCGGCCGCGACTCTAGATCATAATCAGCCATACCACATG
