>Addgene plasmid #57745 | Dendra2-Vimentin-7 | addgene partial sequence | sequence record 109644 | Mombaerts mRFPup 5'-GTGGCCGTTCACGGAGCCCTCCATG-3'
CAGGTTAATTCCCGGGGTGTTCATGGTGGCGACCGGTGGATCCCCTTCAAGGTCATCGTGATGCTGAGAA
GTTTCGTTGATAACCTGTCCATCTCTAGTTTCAACCGTCTTAATCAGAAGTGTCCTTTTTGAGTGGGTAT
CAACCAGAGGGAGTGAATCCAGATTAGTTTCCCTCAGGTTCAGGGAGGAAAAGTTTGGAAGAGGCAGAGA
AATCCTGCTCTCCTCGCCTTCCAGCAGCTTCCTGTAGGTGGCAATCTCAATGTCAAGGGCCATCTTAACA
TTGAGCAGGTCTTGGTATTCACGAAGGTGACGAGCCATTTCCTCCTTCATATTCTGAATCTCATCCTGCA
GGCGGCCAATAGTGTCTTGGTAGTTAGCAGCTTCAACGGCAAAGTTCTCTTCCATTTCACGCATCTGGCG
TTCCAGGGACTCATTGGTTCCTTTAAGGGCATCCACTTCACAGGTGAGGGACTGCACCTGTCTCCGGTAC
TCAGTGGACTCCTGCTTTGCCTGGCGCAGGGCGTCATTGTTCCGGTTGGCAGCCTCAGAGAGGTCAGCAA
ACTTGGATTTGTACCATTCTTCTGCCTCCTGCAGGTTCTTGGCAGCCACACTTTCATATTGCTGACGTAC
GTCACGCAGGGCAGCCGTGAGGTCAGGCTTGGAAACATCCACATCGATTTGGACATGCTGTTCCTGAATC
TGAGCCTGCAGCTCCTGGATTTCCTCTTCGTGGAGTTTCTTCAAAAAGGCAATCTCTTCTTGCAAAGATT
CCACTTTGC
